Addgene plasmid #129582: pGEX-4T-1-3xVSVG-GSK3(1-97)
Purpose: Encodes VSVG tagged GSK3(1-97) for purification by GST affinity
Depositing lab: Kevin Janes. Depositing organization: University of Virginia. Publication: An ultrasensitive fiveplex activity assay for cellular kinases. Smolko CM, Janes KA. Sci Rep. 2019 Dec 19;9(1):19409. doi: 10.1038/s41598-019-55998-8. PubMed 31857650.
Backbone
  Vector backbone: pGEX-4T1
  Backbone manufacturer: Amersham
  Backbone size w/o insert (bp): 4969
  Vector type: Bacterial Expression
Growth in bacteria
  Bacterial resistance: Ampicillin, 100 μg/mL
  Growth temperature: 37°C
  Growth strain: DH5alpha
  Copy number: Unknown
Gene/Insert
  Gene/Insert name: GSK3a(1-97)
  Species: H. sapiens (human)
  Insert size (bp): 291
  GenBank ID: NM_019884
  Entrez Gene: GSK3A
  Tag / fusion protein: GST (N terminal on backbone); VSVG (N terminal on backbone)
  Cloning method: Restriction Enzyme; 5′ cloning site BamHI (not destroyed); 3′ cloning site EcoRI (not destroyed)
  Sequencing primers: 5′ 5GEX; 3′ 3GEX
Terms and licenses: Academic/Nonprofit Terms; Industry Terms: Not Available to Industry
Depositor comments: Depositor uses BL21 for protein production.
How to cite: pGEX-4T-1-3xVSVG-GSK3(1-97) was a gift from Kevin Janes (Addgene plasmid # 129582 ; http://n2t.net/addgene:129582 ; RRID:Addgene_129582)
