[The description below was written by a language model from this plasmid's Addgene catalogue record and pLannotate feature annotations shown in this document.]
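Description:
pGEX-4T-1-3xVSVG-GSK3(1-97) is a bacterial expression plasmid built on the pGEX-4T-1 backbone for producing a recombinant fragment of human glycogen synthase kinase 3 alpha (GSK3A) in E. coli. It replicates from a ColE1/pMB1-type origin and is selected with ampicillin through the β-lactamase (AmpR) gene and its own promoter. The annotated sequence (about 5.4 kb) also shows short fragments matching bom, rop and an RSF-type origin, which are probably backbone remnants or partial annotation matches rather than functional modules.

The expression cassette is driven by the tac promoter, a strong trp/lac hybrid, followed by a lac operator. The plasmid carries its own lacI gene, so transcription is held off by the lac repressor until it is induced with IPTG. Downstream lies the Schistosoma japonicum glutathione S-transferase (GST) coding sequence, followed by a gap of roughly 140 bp before the insert. This gap is unannotated in the feature table, but by the construct name and catalogue fields it should hold the triple VSV-G epitope tag, together with backbone linker sequence. The 291 bp insert encodes residues 1–97 of GSK3A and was cloned between BamHI and EcoRI sites, both of which are retained. The predicted product is therefore GST–3xVSVG–GSK3A(1-97).

According to the record, the plasmid is intended for purifying the VSVG-tagged GSK3 fragment by GST affinity, and the depositor notes that BL21 is used for protein production. The associated publication describes a multiplexed activity assay for cellular kinases, which suggests the purified protein serves as an epitope-tagged kinase substrate, although the record does not state this explicitly.
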