Features (pLannotate 1.2.2; 18 found; start..end, strand, type, name):
      2..74      +  rep_origin     RSF ori (fragment): Plasmids containing the RSF 1030 origin of replication can be propagated in E. coli cells that contain additional plasmids with compatible origins.
     79..130     -  misc_feature   bom (fragment): basis of mobility region from pBR322
    137..214     +  promoter       lacI promoter: lacI
    215..1297    +  CDS            lacI: lac repressor; lacI; The lac repressor binds to the lac operator to inhibit transcription in E. coli. This inhibition can be relieved by adding lactose or isopropyl-β-D-thiogalactopyranoside (IPTG).
   1310..1331    +  protein_bind   CAP binding site: CAP binding activates transcription in the presence of cAMP. E. coli catabolite activator protein
   1346..1376    +  promoter       lac promoter: promoter for the E. coli lac operon
   1384..1400    +  protein_bind   lac operator: The lac repressor binds to the lac operator to inhibit transcription in E. coli. This inhibition can be relieved by adding lactose or isopropyl-β-D-thiogalactopyranoside (IPTG). lac repressor encoded by lacI
   1420..1593    +  CDS            lacZα: LacZα fragment of β-galactosidase; lacZ fragment
   1857..1973    -  CDS            yciV (fragment): RNAAM_ECOLI - Also known as trpH From Escherichia coli (strain K12).
   2049..2077    +  promoter       tac promoter: strong E. coli promoter; hybrid between the trp and lac UV5 promoters
   2085..2101    +  protein_bind   lac operator: The lac repressor binds to the lac operator to inhibit transcription in E. coli. This inhibition can be relieved by adding lactose or isopropyl-β-D-thiogalactopyranoside (IPTG). lac repressor encoded by lacI
   2124..2777    +  CDS            GST26_SCHJA: Experimental evidence at protein level: Swiss-Prot protein existence level 1. GST isoenzymes appear to play a central role in the parasite detoxification system. Other functions are also suspected including a role in increasing the solubility of haematin in the parasite gut. From Schistosoma japonicum (Blood fluke).
   2916..3206    +  CDS            GSK3A (fragment): GSK3A_HUMAN - Experimental evidence at protein level: Swiss-Prot protein existence level 1. Constitutively active protein kinase that acts as a negative regulator in the hormonal control of glucose homeostasis, Wnt signaling and regulation of transcription factors and microtubules, by phosphorylating and inactivating glycogen synthase (GYS1 or GYS2), CTNNB1/beta-catenin, APC and AXIN1 (PubMed:11749387, PubMed:17478001, PubMed:19366350). Requires primed phosphorylation of the majority of its substrates (PubMed:11749387, PubMed:17478001, PubMed:19366350). Contributes to insulin regulation of gly
   3254..3293    +  CDS            rop (fragment): Rop protein, which maintains plasmids at low copy number; rop
   3395..3435    +  misc_feature   bom (fragment): basis of mobility region from pBR322
   3540..3644    +  promoter       AmpR promoter: bla
   3645..4505    +  CDS            AmpR: β-lactamase; bla; confers resistance to ampicillin, carbenicillin, and related antibiotics
   4676..5264    +  rep_origin     ori: high-copy-number ColE1/pMB1/pBR322/pUC origin of replication
>Addgene plasmid #129582 | pGEX-4T-1-3xVSVG-GSK3(1-97) | addgene full sequence | sequence record 256096 | Addgene NGS Result
CTTTGAGTGAGCTGATACCGCTCGCCGCAGCCGAACGACCGAGCGCAGCGAGTCAGTGAGCGAGGAAGCG
GAAGAGCGCCTGATGCGGTATTTTCTCCTTACGCATCTGTGCGGTATTTCACACCGCATAAATTCCGACA
CCATCGAATGGCGCAAAACCTTTCGCGGTATGGCATGATAGCGCCCGGAAGAGAGTCAATTCAGGGTGGT
GAATGTGAAACCAGTAACGTTATACGATGTCGCAGAGTATGCCGGTGTCTCTTATCAGACCGTTTCCCGC
GTGGTGAACCAGGCCAGCCACGTTTCTGCGAAAACGCGGGAAAAAGTGGAAGCGGCGATGGCGGAGCTGA
ATTACATTCCCAACCGCGTGGCACAACAACTGGCGGGCAAACAGTCGTTGCTGATTGGCGTTGCCACCTC
CAGTCTGGCCCTGCACGCGCCGTCGCAAATTGTCGCGGCGATTAAATCTCGCGCCGATCAACTGGGTGCC
AGCGTGGTGGTGTCGATGGTAGAACGAAGCGGCGTCGAAGCCTGTAAAGCGGCGGTGCACAATCTTCTCG
CGCAACGCGTCAGTGGGCTGATCATTAACTATCCGCTGGATGACCAGGATGCCATTGCTGTGGAAGCTGC
CTGCACTAATGTTCCGGCGTTATTTCTTGATGTCTCTGACCAGACACCCATCAACAGTATTATTTTCTCC
CATGAAGACGGTACGCGACTGGGCGTGGAGCATCTGGTCGCATTGGGTCACCAGCAAATCGCGCTGTTAG
CGGGCCCATTAAGTTCTGTCTCGGCGCGTCTGCGTCTGGCTGGCTGGCATAAATATCTCACTCGCAATCA
AATTCAGCCGATAGCGGAACGGGAAGGCGACTGGAGTGCCATGTCCGGTTTTCAACAAACCATGCAAATG
CTGAATGAGGGCATCGTTCCCACTGCGATGCTGGTTGCCAACGATCAGATGGCGCTGGGCGCAATGCGCG
CCATTACCGAGTCCGGGCTGCGCGTTGGTGCGGATATCTCGGTAGTGGGATACGACGATACCGAAGACAG
CTCATGTTATATCCCGCCGTTAACCACCATCAAACAGGATTTTCGCCTGCTGGGGCAAACCAGCGTGGAC
CGCTTGCTGCAACTCTCTCAGGGCCAGGCGGTGAAGGGCAATCAGCTGTTGCCCGTCTCACTGGTGAAAA
GAAAAACCACCCTGGCGCCCAATACGCAAACCGCCTCTCCCCGCGCGTTGGCCGATTCATTAATGCAGCT
GGCACGACAGGTTTCCCGACTGGAAAGCGGGCAGTGAGCGCAACGCAATTAATGTAAGTTAGCTCACTCA
TTAGGCACCCCAGGCTTTACACTTTATGCTTCCGGCTCGTATGTTGTGTGGAATTGTGAGCGGATAACAA
TTTCACACAGGAAACAGCTATGACCATGATTACGGATTCACTGGCCGTCGTTTTACAACGTCGTGACTGG
GAAAACCCTGGCGTTACCCAACTTAATCGCCTTGCAGCACATCCCCCTTTCGCCAGCTGGCGTAATAGCG
AAGAGGCCCGCACCGATCGCCCTTCCCAACAGTTGCGCAGCCTGAATGGCGAATGGCGCTTTGCCTGGTT
TCCGGCACCAGAAGCGGTGCCGGAAAGCTGGCTGGAGTGCGATCTTCCTGAGGCCGATACTGTCGTCGTC
CCCTCAAACTGGCAGATGCACGGTTACGATGCGCCCATCTACACCAACGTGACCTATCCCATTACGGTCA
ATCCGCCGTTTGTTCCCACGGAGAATCCGACGGGTTGTTACTCGCTCACATTTAATGTTGATGAAAGCTG
GCTACAGGAAGGCCAGACGCGAATTATTTTTGATGGCGTTGGAATTAGCTTATCGACTGCACGGTGCACC
AATGCTTCTGGCGTCAGGCAGCCATCGGAAGCTGTGGTATGGCTGTGCAGGTCGTAAATCACTGCATAAT
TCGTGTCGCTCAAGGCGCACTCCCGTTCTGGATAATGTTTTTTGCGCCGACATCATAACGGTTCTGGCAA
ATATTCTGAAATGAGCTGTTGACAATTAATCATCGGCTCGTATAATGTGTGGAATTGTGAGCGGATAACA
ATTTCACACAGGAAACAGTATTCATGTCCCCTATACTAGGTTATTGGAAAATTAAGGGCCTTGTGCAACC
CACTCGACTTCTTTTGGAATATCTTGAAGAAAAATATGAAGAGCATTTGTATGAGCGCGATGAAGGTGAT
AAATGGCGAAACAAAAAGTTTGAATTGGGTTTGGAGTTTCCCAATCTTCCTTATTATATTGATGGTGATG
TTAAATTAACACAGTCTATGGCCATCATACGTTATATAGCTGACAAGCACAACATGTTGGGTGGTTGTCC
AAAAGAGCGTGCAGAGATTTCAATGCTTGAAGGAGCGGTTTTGGATATTAGATACGGTGTTTCGAGAATT
GCATATAGTAAAGACTTTGAAACTCTCAAAGTTGATTTTCTTAGCAAGCTACCTGAAATGCTGAAAATGT
TCGAAGATCGTTTATGTCATAAAACATATTTAAATGGTGATCATGTAACCCATCCTGACTTCATGTTGTA
TGACGCTCTTGATGTTGTTTTATACATGGACCCAATGTGCCTGGATGCGTTCCCAAAATTAGTTTGTTTT
AAAAAACGTATTGAAGCTATCCCACAAATTGATAAGTACTTGAAATCCAGCAAGTATATAGCATGGCCTT
TGCAGGGCTGGCAAGCCACGTTTGGTGGTGGCGACCATCCTCCAAAATCGGATCTGGTTCCGCGTGGATC
TATGTACACCGATATAGAGATGAACAGGCTGGGAAAGTACACCGATATAGAGATGAACAGGCTGGGAAAG
TACACCGATATAGAGATGAACAGGCTGGGAAAGAAGCTTGGATCCATGAGCGGCGGCGGGCCTTCGGGAG
GCGGCCCTGGGGGCTCGGGCAGGGCGCGGACTAGCTCGTTCGCGGAGCCCGGCGGCGGAGGCGGAGGAGG
CGGCGGCGGCCCCGGAGGCTCGGCCTCCGGCCCAGGCGGCACCGGCGGCGGAAAGGCATCTGTCGGGGCC
ATGGGTGGGGGCGTCGGGGCCTCGAGCTCCGGGGGTGGACCCGGCGGCAGCGGCGGAGGAGGCAGCGGAG
GCCCCGGCGCAGGCACTAGCTTCCCGCCGCCCGGGGTGAAGCTGGGCCGTGACAGCGAATTCCCGGGTCG
ACTCGAGCGGCCGCATCGTGACTGACTGACGATCTGCCTCGCGCGTTTCGGTGATGACGGTGAAAACCTC
TGACACATGCAGCTCCCGGAGACGGTCACAGCTTGTCTGTAAGCGGATGCCGGGAGCAGACAAGCCCGTC
AGGGCGCGTCAGCGGGTGTTGGCGGGTGTCGGGGCGCAGCCATGACCCAGTCACGTAGCGATAGCGGAGT
GTATAATTCTTGAAGACGAAAGGGCCTCGTGATACGCCTATTTTTATAGGTTAATGTCATGATAATAATG
GTTTCTTAGACGTCAGGTGGCACTTTTCGGGGAAATGTGCGCGGAACCCCTATTTGTTTATTTTTCTAAA
TACATTCAAATATGTATCCGCTCATGAGACAATAACCCTGATAAATGCTTCAATAATATTGAAAAAGGAA
GAGTATGAGTATTCAACATTTCCGTGTCGCCCTTATTCCCTTTTTTGCGGCATTTTGCCTTCCTGTTTTT
GCTCACCCAGAAACGCTGGTGAAAGTAAAAGATGCTGAAGATCAGTTGGGTGCACGAGTGGGTTACATCG
AACTGGATCTCAACAGCGGTAAGATCCTTGAGAGTTTTCGCCCCGAAGAACGTTTTCCAATGATGAGCAC
TTTTAAAGTTCTGCTATGTGGCGCGGTATTATCCCGTGTTGACGCCGGGCAAGAGCAACTCGGTCGCCGC
ATACACTATTCTCAGAATGACTTGGTTGAGTACTCACCAGTCACAGAAAAGCATCTTACGGATGGCATGA
CAGTAAGAGAATTATGCAGTGCTGCCATAACCATGAGTGATAACACTGCGGCCAACTTACTTCTGACAAC
GATCGGAGGACCGAAGGAGCTAACCGCTTTTTTGCACAACATGGGGGATCATGTAACTCGCCTTGATCGT
TGGGAACCGGAGCTGAATGAAGCCATACCAAACGACGAGCGTGACACCACGATGCCTGCAGCAATGGCAA
CAACGTTGCGCAAACTATTAACTGGCGAACTACTTACTCTAGCTTCCCGGCAACAATTAATAGACTGGAT
GGAGGCGGATAAAGTTGCAGGACCACTTCTGCGCTCGGCCCTTCCGGCTGGCTGGTTTATTGCTGATAAA
TCTGGAGCCGGTGAGCGTGGGTCTCGCGGTATCATTGCAGCACTGGGGCCAGATGGTAAGCCCTCCCGTA
TCGTAGTTATCTACACGACGGGGAGTCAGGCAACTATGGATGAACGAAATAGACAGATCGCTGAGATAGG
TGCCTCACTGATTAAGCATTGGTAACTGTCAGACCAAGTTTACTCATATATACTTTAGATTGATTTAAAA
CTTCATTTTTAATTTAAAAGGATCTAGGTGAAGATCCTTTTTGATAATCTCATGACCAAAATCCCTTAAC
GTGAGTTTTCGTTCCACTGAGCGTCAGACCCCGTAGAAAAGATCAAAGGATCTTCTTGAGATCCTTTTTT
TCTGCGCGTAATCTGCTGCTTGCAAACAAAAAAACCACCGCTACCAGCGGTGGTTTGTTTGCCGGATCAA
GAGCTACCAACTCTTTTTCCGAAGGTAACTGGCTTCAGCAGAGCGCAGATACCAAATACTGTCCTTCTAG
TGTAGCCGTAGTTAGGCCACCACTTCAAGAACTCTGTAGCACCGCCTACATACCTCGCTCTGCTAATCCT
GTTACCAGTGGCTGCTGCCAGTGGCGATAAGTCGTGTCTTACCGGGTTGGACTCAAGACGATAGTTACCG
GATAAGGCGCAGCGGTCGGGCTGAACGGGGGGTTCGTGCACACAGCCCAGCTTGGAGCGAACGACCTACA
CCGAACTGAGATACCTACAGCGTGAGCTATGAGAAAGCGCCACGCTTCCCGAAGGGAGAAAGGCGGACAG
GTATCCGGTAAGCGGCAGGGTCGGAACAGGAGAGCGCACGAGGGAGCTTCCAGGGGGAAACGCCTGGTAT
CTTTATAGTCCTGTCGGGTTTCGCCACCTCTGACTTGAGCGTCGATTTTTGTGATGCTCGTCAGGGGGGC
GGAGCCTATGGAAAAACGCCAGCAACGCGGCCTTTTTACGGTTCCTGGCCTTTTGCTGGCCTTTTGCTCA
CATGTTCTTTCCTGCGTTATCCCCTGATTCTGTGGATAACCGTATTACCGC
